>Addgene plasmid #107217 | xyl8.3 | addgene full sequence | sequence record 206279 | Addgene NGS Result
TAATACGACTCACTATAGGGGAATTGTGAGCGGATAACAATTCCCCTCTAGAAATAATTTTGTTTAACTT
TAAGAAGGAGATATACATATGGGCAGCAGCCATCATCATCATCATCACAAAATCGAAGAAGGTAAACTGG
TAATCTGGATTAACGGCGATAAAGGCTATAACGGTCTCGCTGAAGTCGGTAAGAAATTCGAGAAAGATAC
CGGAATTAAAGTCACCGTTGAGCATCCGGATAAACTGGAAGAGAAATTCCCACAGGTTGCGGCAACTGGC
GATGGCCCTGACATTATCTTCTGGGCACACGACCGCTTTGGTGGCTACGCTCAATCTGGCCTGTTGGCTG
AAATCACCCCGGACAAAGCGTTCCAGGACAAGCTGTATCCGTTTACCTGGGATGCCGTACGTTACAACGG
CAAGCTGATTGCTTACCCGATCGCTGTTGAAGCGTTATCGCTGATTTATAACAAAGATCTGCTGCCGAAC
CCGCCAAAAACCTGGGAAGAGATCCCGGCGCTGGATAAAGAACTGAAAGCGAAAGGTAAGAGCGCGCTGA
TGTTCAACCTGCAAGAACCGTACTTCACCTGGCCGCTGATTGCTGCTGACGGGGGTTATGCGTTCAAGTA
TGAAAACGGCAAGCACGACATTAAAGACGTGGGCGTGGATAACGCTGGCGCGAAAGCGGGTCTGACCTTC
CTGGTTGACCTGATTAAAAACAAACACATGAATGCAGACACCGATTACTCCATCGCAGAAGCTGCCTTTA
ATAAAGGCGAAACAGCGATGACCATCAACGGCCCGTGGGCATGGTCCAACATCGACACCAGCAAAGTGAA
TTATGGTGTAACGGTACTGCCGACCTTCAAGGGTCAACCATCCAAACCGTTCGTTGGCGTGCTGAGCGCA
GGTATTAACGCCGCCAGTCCGAACAAAGAGCTGGCAAAAGAGTTCCTCGAAAACTATCTGCTGACTGATG
AAGGTCTGGAAGCGGTTAATAAAGACAAACCGCTGGGTGCCGTAGCGCTGAAGTCTTACGAGGAAGAGTT
GGCGAAAGATCCACGTATTGCCGCCACCATGGAAAACGCCCAGAAAGGTGAAATCATGCCGAACATCCCG
CAGATGTCCGCTTTCTGGTATGCCGTGCGTACTGCGGTGATCAACGCCGCCAGCGGTCGTCAGACTGTCG
ATGAAGCCCTGAAAGACGCGCAGACTACTAGTGGTTCTGGTTCCGCGGGTGAAAACCTGTACTTCCAGGG
TACCATTGGATCCGAATTCCAGAACGACATCCCGGACCTGTACTCTGTTTTCAAAGACTACTTCCCGATC
GGTGTTGCGGTTGACCCGTCTCGTCTGAACGACACCGACCCGCACGCGCAGCTGACCGCGAAACACTTCA
ACATGCTGACCGCGGAAAACGCGATGAAACCGGAATCTCTGGAACCGGAAGAAGGTCGTTACAACTTCGA
AGACGCGGACCGTATCGTTGCGTTCGCGGAGAAACACGGTATGAAAATGCGTGGTCACACCCTGGTTTGG
CACCAGCAGGTTCCGGACTGGTTCTTCCTGGACGAAAACGGTAACCCGATGGTTGACGAAACCGACCCGA
AGAACCGTGAAGCGAACCGTGAAGAACTGCGTCAGCGTATGGAAAACCACATCAAAACCGTTGCGGGTCG
TTACAAAGGTAAAATCTACGCGTGGGACGTTGTTAACGAAGTTTTCAACGACGACGGTACCCTGCGTAAC
TCTGCGTGGTACCAGATCATCGGTCCGGACTACATCGAAGAAGCGCTGCGTGCGGCGCACGAAGCGGACC
CGAACGCGAAACTGTTCATCAACGACTACAACATCGAAAACTGGTCTCACGCGAAAACCCAGGCGATGTA
CAACATGGTTCGTGACTTCAAAGAACGTGGTGTTCCGGTTGACGGTGTTGGTATGCAGGGTCACATCTCT
CTGTACTACCCGTCTCTGGAAGAAATCGAGAAAGCGCTGAAAGCGTTCGCGGCGCTGGGTGTTGAAATCA
TGATCACCGAACTGGACGTTAACACCCAGGGTGACGTTTCTCCGGACGCGCTACAAGAACAGGCGGAACG
TATGCGTGACCTGTTCGAACTGTTCAAGAAACACTCTGACAAAATCACCGGTGTTACCTTCTGGGGTGTT
GCGGACGACCAGTCTTGGAAGAACAACTTCCCGGTTCCGGGTCGTACCAACGCGCCGCTGCTGTTCGACC
GTAACTACCAGCCGAAACCGGCGTTCTGGGCGATCGTTTAACTGCAGGCGAGCTCCGTCGACAAGCTTGC
GGCCGCACTCGAGCACCACCACCACCACCACCACCACTAATTGATTAATACCTAGGCTGCTAAACAAAGC
CCGAAAGGAAGCTGAGTTGGCTGCTGCCACCGCTGAGCAATAACTAGCATAACCCCTTGGGGCCTCTAAA
CGGGTCTTGAGGGGTTTTTTGCTGAAAGGAGGAACTATATCCGGATTGGCGAATGGG
[124 nt withheld, positions 2508-2631]
C
[91 nt withheld, positions 2633-2723]
A
[49 nt withheld, positions 2725-2773]
CCTTTGACGTTGGAGTCCACGTTCTTT
[37 nt withheld, positions 2801-2837]
ACCCTATCTCGGTCTATTCTTTTGATTTATAAGGGATTTTGCCGATTTCGGCCTATTGGTTAAAAAATGA
GCTGATTTAACAAAAATTTAACGCGAATTTTAACAAAATATTAACGCTTACAATTTAGGTGGCACTTTTC
GGGGAAATGTGCGCGGAACCCCTATTTGTTTATTTTTCTAAATACATTCAAATATGTATCCGCTCATGAA
TTAATTCTTAGAAAAACTCATCGAGCATCAAATGAAACTGCAATTTATTCATATCAGGATTATCAATACC
ATATTTTTGAAAAAGCCGTTTCTGTAATGAAGGAGAAAACTCACCGAGGCAGTTCCATAGGATGGCAAGA
TCCTGGTATCGGTCTGCGATTCCGACTCGTCCAACATCAATACAACCTATTAATTTCCCCTCGTCAAAAA
TAAGGTTATCAAGTGAGAAATCACCATGAGTGACGACTGAATCCGGTGAGAATGGCAAAAGTTTATGCAT
TTCTTTCCAGACTTGTTCAACAGGCCAGCCATTACGCTCGTCATCAAAATCACTCGCATCAACCAAACCG
TTATTCATTCGTGATTGCGCCTGAGCGAGACGAAATACGCGATCGCTGTTAAAAGGACAATTACAAACAG
GAATCGAATGCAACCGGCGCAGGAACACTGCCAGCGCATCAACAATATTTTCACCTGAATCAGGATATTC
TTCTAATACCTGGAATGCTGTTTTCCCGGGGATCGCAGTGGTGAGTAACCATGCATCATCAGGAGTACGG
ATAAAATGCTTGATGGTCGGAAGAGGCATAAATTCCGTCAGCCAGTTTAGTCTGACCATCTCATCTGTAA
CATCATTGGCAACGCTACCTTTGCCATGTTTCAGAAACAACTCTGGCGCATCGGGCTTCCCATACAATCG
ATAGATTGTCGCACCTGATTGCCCGACATTATCGCGAGCCCATTTATACCCATATAAATCAGCATCCATG
TTGGAATTTAATCGCGGCCTAGAGCAAGACGTTTCCCGTTGAATATGGCTCATAACACCCCTTGTATTAC
TGTTTATGTAAGCAGACAGTTTTATTGTTCATGACCAAAATCCCTTAACGTGAGTTTTCGTTCCACTGAG
CGTCAGACCCCGTAGAAAAGATCAAAGGATCTTCTTGAGATCCTTTTTTTCTGCGCGTAATCTGCTGCTT
GCAAACAAAAAAACCACCGCTACCAGCGGTGGTTTGTTTGCCGGATCAAGAGCTACCAACTCTTTTTCCG
AAGGTAACTGGCTTCAGCAGAGCGCAGATACCAAATACTGTCCTTCTAGTGTAGCCGTAGTTAGGCCACC
ACTTCAAGAACTCTGTAGCACCGCCTACATACCTCGCTCTGCTAATCCTGTTACCAGTGGCTGCTGCCAG
TGGCGATAAGTCGTGTCTTACCGGGTTGGACTCAAGACGATAGTTACCGGATAAGGCGCAGCGGTCGGGC
TGAACGGGGGGTTCGTGCACACAGCCCAGCTTGGAGCGAACGACCTACACCGAACTGAGATACCTACAGC
GTGAGCTATGAGAAAGCGCCACGCTTCCCGAAGGGAGAAAGGCGGACAGGTATCCGGTAAGCGGCAGGGT
CGGAACAGGAGAGCGCACGAGGGAGCTTCCAGGGGGAAACGCCTGGTATCTTTATAGTCCTGTCGGGTTT
CGCCACCTCTGACTTGAGCGTCGATTTTTGTGATGCTCGTCAGGGGGGCGGAGCCTATGGAAAAACGCCA
GCAACGCGGCCTTTTTACGGTTCCTGGCCTTTTGCTGGCCTTTTGCTCACATGTTCTTTCCTGCGTTATC
CCCTGATTCTGTGGATAACCGTATTACCGCCTTTGAGTGAGCTGATACCGCTCGCCGCAGCCGAACGACC
GAGCGCAGCGAGTCAGTGAGCGAGGAAGCGGAAGAGCGCCTGATGCGGTATTTTCTCCTTACGCATCTGT
GCGGTATTTCACACCGCAATGGTGCACTCTCAGTACAATCTGCTCTGATGCCGCATAGTTAAGCCAGTAT
ACACTCCGCTATCGCTACGTGACTGGGTCATGGCTGCGCCCCGACACCCGCCAACACCCGCTGACGCGCC
CTGACGGGCTTGTCTGCTCCCGGCATCCGCTTACAGACAAGCTGTGACCGTCTCCGGGAGCTGCATGTGT
CAGAGGTTTTCACCGTCATCACCGAAACGCGCGAGGCAGCTGCGGTAAAGCTCATCAGCGTGGTCGTGAA
GCGATTCACAGATGTCTGCCTGTTCATCCGCGTCCAGCTCGTTGAGTTTCTCCAGAAGCGTTAATGTCTG
GCTTCTGATAAAGCGGGCCATGTTAAGGGCGGTTTTTTCCTGTTTGGTCACTGATGCCTCCGTGTAAGGG
GGATTTCTGTTCATGGGGGTAATGATACCGATGAAACGAGAGAGGATGCTCACGATACGGGTTACTGATG
ATGAACATGCCCGGTTACTGGAACGTTGTGAGGGTAAACAACTGGCGGTATGGATGCGGCGGGACCAGAG
AAAAATCACTCAGGGTCAATGCCAGCGCTTCGTTAATACAGATGTAGGTGTTCCACAGGGTAGCCAGCAG
CATCCTGCGATGCAGATCCGGAACATAATGGTGCAGGGCGCTGACTTCCGCGTTTCCAGACTTTACGAAA
CACGGAAACCGAAGACCATTCATGTTGTTGCTCAGGTCGCAGACGTTTTGCAGCAGCAGTCGCTTCACGT
TCGCTCGCGTATCGGTGATTCATTCTGCTAACCAGTAAGGCAACCCCGCCAGCCTAGCCGGGTCCTCAAC
GACAGGAGCACGATCATGCTAGTCATGCCCCGCGCCCACCGGAAGGAGCTGACTGGGTTGAAGGCTCTCA
AGGGCATCGGTCGAGATCCCGGTGCCTAATGAGTGAGCTAACTTACATTAATTGCGTTGTGCTCACTGCC
CGCTTTCCAGTCGGGAAACCTGTCGTGCCAGCTGCATTAATGAATCGGCCAACGCGCGGGGAGAGGCGGT
TTGCGTATTGGGCGCCAGGGTGGTTTTTCTTTTCACCAGTGAGACGGGCAACAGCTGATTGCCCTTCACC
GCCTGGCCCTGAGAGAGTTGCAGCAAGCGGTCCACGCTGGTTTGCCCCAGCAGGCGAAAATCCTGTTTGA
TGGTGGTTAACGGCGGGATATAACATGAGCTGTCTTCGGTATCGTCGTATCCCACTACCGAGATGTCCGC
ACCAACGCGCAGCCCGGACTCGGTAATGGCGCGCATTGCGCCCAGCGCCATCTGATCGTTGGCAACCAGC
ATCGCAGTGGGAACGATGCCCTCATTCAGCATTTGCATGGTTTGTTGAAAACCGGACATGGCACTCCAGT
CGCCTTCCCGTTCCGCTATCGGCTGAATTTGATTGCGAGTGAGATATTTATGCCAGCCAGCCAGACGCAG
ACGCGCCGAGACAGAACTTAATGGGCCCGCTAACAGCGCGATTTGCTGGTGACCCAATGCGACCAGATGC
TCCACGCCCAGTCGCGTACCGTCTTCATGGGAGAAAATAATACTGTTGATGGGTGTCTGGTCAGAGACAT
CAAGAAATAACGCCGGAACATTAGTGCAGGCAGCTTCCACAGCAATGGCATCCTGGTCATCCAGCGGATA
GTTAATGATCAGCCCACTGACGCGTTGCGCGAGAAGATTGTGCACCGCCGCTTTACAGGCTTCGACGCCG
CTTCGTTCTACCATCGACACCACCACGCTGGCACCCAGTTGATCGGCGCGAGATTTAATCGCCGCGACAA
TTTGCGACGGCGCGTGCAGGGCCAGACTGGAGGTGGCAACGCCAATCAGCAACGACTGTTTGCCCGCCAG
TTGTTGTGCCACGCGGTTGGGAATGTAATTCAGCTCCGCCATCGCCGCTTCCACTTTTTCCCGCGTTTTC
GCAGAAACGTGGCTGGCCTGGTTCACCACGCGGGAAACGGTCTGATAAGAGACACCGGCATACTCTGCGA
CATCGTATAACGTTACTGGTTTCACATTCACCACCCTGAATTGACTCTCTTCCGGGCGCTATCATGCCAT
ACCGCGAAAGGTTTTGCGCCATTCGATGGTGTCCTGGATCTCGACGCTCTCCCTTATGCGACTCCTGCAT
TAGGAAGCAGCCCAGTAGTAGGTTGAGGCCGTTGAGCACCGCCGCCGCAAGGAATGGTGCATGCAAGGAG
ATGGCGCCCAACAGTCCCCCGGCCACGGGGCCTGCCACCATACCCACGCCGAAACAAGCGCTCATGAGCC
CGAAGTGGCGAGCCCGATCTTCCCCATCGGTGATGTCGGCGATATAGGCGCCAGCAACCGCACCTGTGGC
GCCGGTGATGCCGGCCACGATGCGTCCGGCGTAGAGGATCGAGATCGATCTCGATCCCGCGAAAT
Features (pLannotate 1.2.2; 22 found; start..end, strand, type, name):
      1..19      +  promoter       T7 promoter: promoter for bacteriophage T7 RNA polymerase
     20..44      +  protein_bind   lac operator: The lac repressor binds to the lac operator to inhibit transcription in E. coli. This inhibition can be relieved by adding lactose or isopropyl-β-D-thiogalactopyranoside (IPTG). lac repressor encoded by lacI
     59..81      +  RBS            RBS: efficient ribosome binding site from bacteriophage T7 gene 10 (Olins and Rangwala, 1989)
    101..117     +  CDS            capTEV™ (fragment): composite tag for in vivo biotinylation, TEV protease cleavage, and 6xHis tagging
    119..1216    +  CDS            MBP: maltose binding protein from E. coli; malE (mutated); This version of the gene does not encode a signal sequence, so MBP will remain in the cytosol.
   1241..1259    +  CDS            TEV site (fragment): tobacco etch virus (TEV) protease recognition and cleavage site
   1286..2278    +  CDS            xynB (fragment): CEXY_THEST - Experimental evidence at protein level: Swiss-Prot protein existence level 1. Active toward xylan, carboxymethylcellulose, P-nitrophenyl- beta-D-xylopyranoside and P-nitrophenyl-beta-D-cellobioside. From Thermoclostridium stercorarium (Clostridium stercorarium).
   2324..2347    +  CDS            9xHis (fragment): 9xHis affinity tag
   2373..2416    +  CDS            SET1 (fragment): solubility-enhancement tag derived from T7 phage gene 10B
   2424..2471    +  terminator     T7 terminator: transcription terminator for bacteriophage T7 RNA polymerase
   2508..2936    +  rep_origin     f1 ori (sequence partly withheld): f1 bacteriophage origin of replication; arrow indicates direction of (+) strand synthesis
   2989..3046    +  promoter       AmpR promoter (fragment): bla
   3055..3870    -  CDS            KanR: aminoglycoside phosphotransferase; aph(3')-Ia; confers resistance to kanamycin in bacteria or G418 (Geneticin®) in eukaryotes
   3992..4580    +  rep_origin     ori: high-copy-number ColE1/pMB1/pBR322/pUC origin of replication
   4766..4905    -  misc_feature   bom: basis of mobility region from pBR322
   5007..5198    -  CDS            rop: Rop protein, which maintains plasmids at low copy number; rop
   5215..5595    +  CDS            YPB1_ECOLX: Protein predicted: Swiss-Prot protein existence level 4. From Escherichia coli.
   5657..5721    -  CDS            TcR (fragment): tetracycline efflux protein; tet; confers resistance to tetracycline
   5736..5757    -  protein_bind   CAP binding site: CAP binding activates transcription in the presence of cAMP. E. coli catabolite activator protein
   5770..6852    -  CDS            lacI: lac repressor; lacI; The lac repressor binds to the lac operator to inhibit transcription in E. coli. This inhibition can be relieved by adding lactose or isopropyl-β-D-thiogalactopyranoside (IPTG).
   6853..6930    -  promoter       lacI promoter: lacI
   6938..7217    -  CDS            TcR (fragment): tetracycline efflux protein; tet; confers resistance to tetracycline
