[The description below was written by a language model from this plasmid's Addgene catalogue record and pLannotate feature annotations shown in this document.]
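Description:
xyl8.3 is a bacterial expression plasmid built on the pETMBPH backbone, a pET-type vector for T7-driven production of maltose-binding-protein fusions in E. coli. It carries a computationally designed synthetic xylanase ("design 8.3"), an insert of about 1 kb cloned between EcoRI and PstI sites. In the annotated sequence, the insert is picked up by similarity to the xynB xylanase of Thermoclostridium stercorarium, which reflects its relationship to natural xylanase folds rather than its actual source.

Expression is controlled by a T7 promoter followed by a lac operator and the phage T7 gene 10 ribosome binding site. The plasmid-encoded lacI repressor keeps transcription off until IPTG or lactose is added in a host that supplies T7 RNA polymerase. The reading frame opens with a short histidine-tag-like fragment, then a signal-sequence-free (cytosolic) MBP that promotes solubility and allows affinity purification. A TEV protease site follows, so the fusion partner can be cleaved off, and then comes the xylanase design. A partial His-tag match and a short solubility-tag fragment are annotated downstream of the insert before the T7 terminator; the record does not show whether these are in frame with the enzyme.

Propagation relies on a pBR322-type ColE1 origin with the bom and rop elements, consistent with the low copy number listed, and selection is by kanamycin resistance. An f1 origin and leftover tetracycline-resistance fragments from the backbone are also present. The sequenced record is 7,242 nt, while the catalogue lists 6,263 bp as the total vector size; that figure roughly matches the backbone without the insert. The plasmid is used to express and purify the designed enzyme for biochemical and structural characterisation.
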