Addgene plasmid #107217: xyl8.3
Purpose: Xylanase design 8.3
Depositing lab: Sarel Fleishman. Depositing organization: Weizmann Institute of Science. Publication: Highly active enzymes by automated combinatorial backbone assembly and sequence design. Lapidoth G, Khersonsky O, Lipsh R, Dym O, Albeck S, Rogotner S, Fleishman SJ. Nat Commun. 2018 Jul 17;9(1):2780. doi: 10.1038/s41467-018-05205-5. PubMed 30018322.
Backbone
  Vector backbone: pETMBPH
  Total vector size (bp): 6263
  Vector type: Bacterial Expression
Growth in bacteria
  Bacterial resistance: Kanamycin, 50 μg/mL
  Growth temperature: 37°C
  Growth strain: DH5alpha
  Copy number: Low Copy
Gene/Insert
  Gene/Insert name: xyl8.3
  Species: Synthetic
  Insert size (bp): 1002
  Cloning method: Restriction Enzyme; 5′ cloning site EcoRI (unknown if destroyed); 3′ cloning site PstI (unknown if destroyed)
  Sequencing primers: 5′ ACTAGTGGTTCTGGTTCCGCGGGTG; 3′ CCCGTTTAGAGGCCCCAAGG
Terms and licenses: Academic/Nonprofit Terms; Industry Terms: Not Available to Industry
How to cite: xyl8.3 was a gift from Sarel Fleishman (Addgene plasmid # 107217 ; http://n2t.net/addgene:107217 ; RRID:Addgene_107217)
